>Addgene plasmid #133269 | pPICZ:mTREK-1_cryst | addgene full sequence | sequence record 291942 | Addgene NGS Result
AGATCTAACATCCAAAGACGAAAGGTTGAATGAAACCTTTTTGCCATCCGACATCCACAGGTCCATTCTC
ACACATAAGTGCCAAACGCAACAGGAGGGGATACACTAGCAGCAGACCGTTGCAAACGCAGGACCTCCAC
TCCTCTTCTCCTCAACACCCACTTTTGCCATCGAAAAACCAGCCCAGTTATTGGGCTTGATTGGAGCTCG
CTCATTCCAATTCCTTCTATTAGGCTACTAACACCATGACTTTATTAGCCTGTCTATCCTGGCCCCCCTG
GCGAGGTTCATGTTTGTTTATTTCCGAATGCAACAAGCTCCGCATTACACCCGAACATCACTCCAGATGA
GGGCTTTCTGAGTGTGGGGTCAAATAGTTTCATGTTCCCCAAATGGCCCAAAACTGACAGTTTAAACGCT
GTCTTGGAACCTAATATGACAAAAGCGTGATCTCATCCAAGATGAACTAAGTTTGGTTCGTTGAAATGCT
AACGGCCAGTTGGTCAAAAAGAAACTTCCAAAAGTCGGCATACCGTTTGTCTTGTTTGGTATTGATTGAC
GAATGCTCAAAAATAATCTCATTAATGCTTAGCGCAGTCTCTCTATCGCTTCTGAACCCCGGTGCACCTG
TGCCGAAACGCAAATGGGGAAACACCCGCTTTTTGGATGATTATGCATTGTCTCCACATTGTATGCTTCC
AAGATTCTGGTGGGAATACTGCTGATAGCCTAACGTTCATGATCAAAATTTAACTGTTCTAACCCCTACT
TGACAGCAATATATAAACAGAAGGAAGCTGCCCTGTCTTAAACCTTTTTTTTTATCATCATTATTAGCTT
ACTTTCATAATTGCGACTGGTTCCAATTGACAAGCTTTTGATTTTAACGACTTTTAACGACAACTTGAGA
AGATCAAAAAACAACTAATTATTCGAAGCTAGCCTCGAGCCACCATGTCATTCTCCTCAAAACCCACCGT
GCTTGCTTCCCGGGTGGAGAGTGACTCGGCCATTAATGTTATGAAATGGAAGACGGTCTCCACGATTTTC
CTGGTGGTCGTCCTCTACCTGATCATCGGAGCCACGGTGTTCAAGGCATTGGAGCAGCCTCAGGAGATTT
CCCAGAGGACCACCATTGTGATCCAGAGGGAGAAGTTCTTACGCGCGCATCCCTGCGTCAGCGACCAGGA
GCTGGACGAACTCATCCAGCAAATAGTGGCAGCAATAAACGCAGGAATTATCCCCTTAGGAGCCAGCTCC
AATCAAGTTAGTCACTGGGACCTCGGAAGCTCTTTCTTCTTTGCTGGTACTGTTATCACAACCATAGGAT
TTGGAAACATCTCCCCACGAACTGAAGGTGGAAAAATATTCTGCATCATCTATGCCTTGCTGGGAATTCC
CCTCTTTGGCTTTCTACTGGCTGGGGTTGGTGATCAGCTAGGAACTATATTTGGAAAAGGAATTGCCAAA
GTGGAAGACACATTTATTAAGTGGAATGTTAGTCAGACGAAGATTCGTATCATCTCCACCATCATCTTCA
TCCTGTTTGGCTGTGTCCTCTTTGTGGCTCTCCCTGCGGTCATATTCAAGCACATAGAAGGCTGGAGCGC
CCTGGACGCTATCTATTTTGTGGTTATCACTCTGACGACCATTGGATTTGGAGACTACGTGGCAGGTGGA
TCAGACATTGAATATCTGGACTTCTACAAGCCTGTGGTGTGGTTCTGGATCCTCGTTGGGCTGGCCTACT
TTGCAGCTGTTCTGAGCATGATTGGGGACTGGCTACGGGTGATCGCTAAGAAGACGAAGGAAGCGGTGGG
AGAGTTCAGAGCGCATGCCGCTGAGTGGACAGCCAATGTCACTTCCAATTCTTTGGAAGTTTTGTTTCAA
GGTCCAACTGCTGCCGCCGCTGTGAGCAAGGGCGAGGAGCTGTTCACCGGGGTGGTGCCCATCCTGGTCG
AGCTGGACGGCGACGTAAACGGCCACAAGTTCAGCGTGTCCGGCGAGGGCGAGGGCGATGCCACCTACGG
CAAGCTGACCCTGAAGTTCATCTGCACCACCGGCAAGCTGCCCGTGCCCTGGCCCACCCTCGTGACCACC
CTGACCTACGGCGTGCAGTGCTTCAGCCGCTACCCCGACCACATGAAGCAGCACGACTTCTTCAAGTCCG
CCATGCCCGAAGGCTACGTCCAGGAGCGCACCATCTTCTTCAAGGACGACGGCAACTACAAGACCCGCGC
CGAGGTGAAGTTCGAGGGCGACACCCTGGTGAACCGCATCGAGCTGAAGGGCATCGACTTCAAGGAGGAC
GGCAACATCCTGGGGCACAAGCTGGAGTACAACTACAACAGCCACAACGTCTATATCATGGCCGACAAGC
AGAAGAACGGCATCAAGGTGAACTTCAAGATCCGCCACAACATCGAGGACGGCAGCGTGCAGCTCGCCGA
CCACTACCAGCAGAACACCCCCATCGGCGACGGCCCCGTGCTGCTGCCCGACAACCACTACCTGAGCACC
CAGTCCAAGCTGAGCAAAGACCCCAACGAGAAGCGCGATCACATGGTCCTGCTGGAGTTCGTGACCGCCG
CCGGGATCACTCTCGGCATGGACGAGCTGTACAAGTCCGGAGGTGGTCACCATCACCATCACCACCATCA
CCATCACTAATAGTCTAGAACAAAAACTCATCTCAGAAGAGGATCTGAATAGCGCCGTCGACCATCATCA
TCATCATCATTGAGTTTGTAGCCTTAGACATGACTGTTCCTCAGTTCAAGTTGGGCACTTACGAGAAGAC
CGGTCTTGCTAGATTCTAATCAAGAGGATGTCAGAATGCCATTTGCCTGAGAGATGCAGGCTTCATTTTT
GATACTTTTTTATTTGTAACCTATATAGTATAGGATTTTTTTTGTCATTTTGTTTCTTCTCGTACGAGCT
TGCTCCTGATCAGCCTATCTCGCAGCTGATGAATATCTTGTGGTAGGGGTTTGGGAAAATCATTCGAGTT
TGATGTTTTTCTTGGTATTTCCCACTCCTCTTCAGAGTACAGAAGATTAAGTGAGACCTTCGTTTGTGCG
GATCTCCCACACACCATAGCTTCAAAATGTTTCTACTCCTTTTTTACTCTTCCAGATTTTCTCGGACTCC
GCGCATCGCCGTACCACTTCAAAACACCCAAGCACAGCATACTAAATTTCCCCTCTTTCTTCCTCTAGGG
TGTCGTTAATTACCCGTACTAAAGGTTTGGAAAAGAAAAAAGAGACCGCCTCGTTTCTTTTTCTTCGTCG
AAAAAGGCAATAAAAATTTTTATCACGTTTCTTTTTCTTGAAAATTTTTTTTTTGATTTTTTTCTCTTTC
GATGACCTCCCATTGATATTTAAGTTAATAAACGGTCTTCAATTTCTCAAGTTTCAGTTTCATTTTTCTT
GTTCTATTACAACTTTTTTTACTTCTTGCTCATTAGAAAGAAAGCATAGCAATCTAATCTAAGGGCGGTG
TTGACAATTAATCATCGGCATAGTATATCGGCATAGTATAATACGACAAGGTGAGGAACTAAACCATGGC
CAAGTTGACCAGTGCCGTTCCGGTGCTCACCGCGCGCGACGTCGCCGGAGCGGTCGAGTTCTGGACCGAC
CGGCTCGGGTTCTCCCGGGACTTCGTGGAGGACGACTTCGCCGGTGTGGTCCGGGACGACGTGACCCTGT
TCATCAGCGCGGTCCAGGACCAGGTGGTGCCGGACAACACCCTGGCCTGGGTGTGGGTGCGCGGCCTGGA
CGAGCTGTACGCCGAGTGGTCGGAGGTCGTGTCCACGAACTTCCGGGACGCCTCCGGGCCGGCCATGACC
GAGATCGGCGAGCAGCCGTGGGGGCGGGAGTTCGCCCTGCGCGACCCGGCCGGCAACTGCGTGCACTTCG
TGGCCGAGGAGCAGGACTGACACGTCCGACGCGGCCCGACGGGTCCGAGGCCTCGGAGATCCGTCCCCCT
TTTCCTTTGTCGATATCATGTAATTAGTTATGTCACGCTTACATTCACGCCCTCCCCCCACATCCGCTCT
AACCGAAAAGGAAGGAGTTAGACAACCTGAAGTCTAGGTCCCTATTTATTTTTTTATAGTTATGTTAGTA
TTAAGAACGTTATTTATATTTCAAATTTTTCTTTTTTTTCTGTACAGACGCGTGTACGCATGTAACATTA
TACTGAAAACCTTGCTTGAGAAGGTTTTGGGACGCTCGAAGGCTTTAATTTGCAAGCTGGAGACCAACAT
GTGAGCAAAAGGCCAGCAAAAGGCCAGGAACCGTAAAAAGGCCGCGTTGCTGGCGTTTTTCCATAGGCTC
CGCCCCCCTGACGAGCATCACAAAAATCGACGCTCAAGTCAGAGGTGGCGAAACCCGACAGGACTATAAA
GATACCAGGCGTTTCCCCCTGGAAGCTCCCTCGTGCGCTCTCCTGTTCCGACCCTGCCGCTTACCGGATA
CCTGTCCGCCTTTCTCCCTTCGGGAAGCGTGGCGCTTTCTCATAGCTCACGCTGTAGGTATCTCAGTTCG
GTGTAGGTCGTTCGCTCCAAGCTGGGCTGTGTGCACGAACCCCCCGTTCAGCCCGACCGCTGCGCCTTAT
CCGGTAACTATCGTCTTGAGTCCAACCCGGTAAGACACGACTTATCGCCACTGGCAGCAGCCACTGGTAA
CAGGATTAGCAGAGCGAGGTATGTAGGCGGTGCTACAGAGTTCTTGAAGTGGTGGCCTAACTACGGCTAC
ACTAGAAGAACAGTATTTGGTATCTGCGCTCTGCTGAAGCCAGTTACCTTCGGAAAAAGAGTTAGTAGCT
CTTGATCCGGCAAACAAACCACCGCTGGTAGCGGTGGTTTTTTTGTTTGCAAGCAGCAGATTACGCGCAG
AAAAAAAGGATCTCAAGAAGATCCTTTGATCTTTTCTACGGGGTCTGACGCTCAGTGGAACGAAAACTCA
CGTTAAGGGATTTTGGTCATGAGATC
Features (pLannotate 1.2.2; 12 found; start..end, strand, type, name):
      2..937     +  promoter       AOX1 promoter: Pichia pastoris AOX1; inducible promoter, regulated by methanol
    943..1866    +  CDS            Kcnk2 (fragment): KCNK2_MOUSE - Experimental evidence at protein level: Swiss-Prot protein existence level 1. Ion channel that contributes to passive transmembrane potassium transport. Reversibly converts between a voltage-insensitive potassium leak channel and a voltage-dependent outward rectifying potassium channel in a phosphorylation-dependent manner. In astrocytes, forms mostly heterodimeric potassium channels with KCNK1, with only a minor proportion of functional channels containing homodimeric KCNK2 (PubMed:24496152). In astrocytes, the heterodimer formed by KCNK1 and KCNK2 is required for rapid glutamat
   1912..2625    +  CDS            mEGFP: mEGFP is a basic (constitutively fluorescent) green fluorescent protein published in 2002, derived from Aequorea victoria. It has moderate acid sensitivity.
   2638..2654    +  CDS            6xHis (fragment): 6xHis affinity tag
   2723..2740    +  CDS            capTEV™ (fragment): composite tag for in vivo biotinylation, TEV protease cleavage, and 6xHis tagging
   2751..2816    +  CDS            AOX1 (fragment): ALOX1_KOMPC - Experimental evidence at protein level: Swiss-Prot protein existence level 1. Major isoform of alcohol oxidase, which catalyzes the oxidation of methanol to formaldehyde and hydrogen peroxide, the first step in the methanol utilization pathway of methylotrophic yeasts. From Komagataella phaffii (strain ATCC 76273 / CBS 7435 / CECT 11047 / NRRL Y-11430 / Wegner 21-1) (Yeast) (Pichia pastoris).
   2820..3066    +  terminator     AOX1 terminator: Pichia pastoris AOX1; transcription terminator for AOX1
   3087..3493    +  promoter       TEF1 promoter: S. cerevisiae TEF1; promoter for EF-1α
   3500..3547    +  promoter       EM7 promoter: synthetic bacterial promoter&nbsp
   3566..3940    +  CDS            BleoR: antibiotic-binding protein; Sh ble from Streptoalloteichus hindustanus; confers resistance to bleomycin, phleomycin, and Zeocin™
   4006..4253    +  terminator     CYC1 terminator: S. cerevisiae CYC1; transcription terminator for CYC1
   4328..4916    -  rep_origin     ori: high-copy-number ColE1/pMB1/pBR322/pUC origin of replication
