[The description below was written by a language model from this plasmid's Addgene catalogue record and pLannotate feature annotations shown in this document.]
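Description:
pPICZ:mTREK-1_cryst is a yeast expression plasmid of about 5 kb, built on the pPICZ backbone, for producing a crystallization-oriented version of the mouse two-pore-domain potassium channel TREK-1 (K2P2.1, Kcnk2) in Pichia pastoris. It is propagated in E. coli through a high-copy ColE1/pUC-type origin. A single Sh ble (BleoR) gene serves as the selectable marker in both hosts. This gene sits behind tandem TEF1 (yeast) and EM7 (bacterial) promoters and is followed by the CYC1 terminator, so Zeocin selection works in bacteria and in Pichia. No yeast replication origin is annotated, which is consistent with the usual use of pPICZ vectors as integrating plasmids.

The expression cassette is driven by the methanol-inducible AOX1 promoter and closed by the AOX1 terminator. The insert encodes residues 21–322 of the channel, a truncated core. It carries a cluster of substitutions between positions 84 and 97 (K84R, Q85E, T86K, I88L, A89R, Q90A, A92P, N95S, S96D, T97Q) plus N119A, S300A and E306A. The record does not explain the rationale for each individual change. At the C terminus, a short linker with a 3C protease cleavage site joins the channel to GFP, which the feature table annotates as mEGFP. Partial matches to histidine-tag sequences lie downstream of GFP, although the catalogue entry does not list a His tag. The fusion allows fluorescence monitoring of expression, and protease cleavage can release the channel from GFP. The associated publication concerns structures of TREK-1 in complex with activators, so the plasmid's purpose is producing this channel for structural studies.
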