Addgene plasmid #133269: pPICZ:mTREK-1_cryst
Purpose: P. pastoris expression vector. It will generate the mouse TREK-1 channel (21-322) fused to a C-terminal GFP
Depositing lab: Dan Minor. Depositing organization: University of California, San Francisco (UCSF). Publication: K2P2.1 (TREK-1)-activator complexes reveal a cryptic selectivity filter binding site. Lolicato M, Arrigoni C, Mori T, Sekioka Y, Bryant C, Clark KA, Minor DL Jr. Nature. 2017 Jul 20;547(7663):364-368. doi: 10.1038/nature22988. Epub 2017 Jul 10. PubMed 28693035.
Backbone
  Vector backbone: pPICZ
  Vector type: Yeast Expression
Growth in bacteria
  Bacterial resistance: Bleocin (Zeocin), 50 μg/mL
  Growth temperature: 37°C
  Growth strain: DH5alpha
  Copy number: High Copy
Gene/Insert
  Gene/Insert name: Potassium channel subfamily K member 2 (KCNK2, TREK-1)
  Species: M. musculus (mouse)
  Mutation: aa 21-322, K84R, Q85E, T86K, I88L, A89R, Q90A, A92P, N95S, S96D, T97Q, N119A, S300A, E306A
  Entrez Gene: Kcnk2 (a.k.a. A430027H14Rik, TREK-1)
  Tag / fusion protein: SNS- 3C_cleavage_site-TAAA-GFP (C terminal on insert)
  Cloning method: Restriction Enzyme; 5′ cloning site XhoI (not destroyed); 3′ cloning site EcoRI (destroyed during cloning)
  Sequencing primers: 5′ AOX5; 3′ AOX3
Terms and licenses: Academic/Nonprofit Terms; Industry Terms: Not Available to Industry
How to cite: pPICZ:mTREK-1_cryst was a gift from Dan Minor (Addgene plasmid # 133269 ; http://n2t.net/addgene:133269 ; RRID:Addgene_133269)
